>Addgene plasmid #159862 | pCFJ2438 - [1-2] ENTR - Fluor - ce-mCardinal((PATCs(900bp), NLS, no_atg, no stop) | addgene full sequence | sequence record 318041 | Addgene NGS Result
GTAAAACGACGGCCAGTCTTAAGCTCGGGCCCCAAATAATGATTTTATTTTGACTGATAGTGACCTGTTC
GTTGCAACAAATTGATGAGCAATGCTTTTTTATAATGCCAACTTTGTACAAAAAAGCAGGCTCGGCCGGC
AGTACTAGCGGTGGCAGTGGAGGTACCGGCGGAAGCAGTTCCAAGGTAACACTTAGTTTTTGTTGCTCTG
TTTAAAAATTAATTTTAAGGGAGAGGAGCTCATCAAGGAGAACATGCACATGAAGCTCTACATGGAGGGA
ACCGTCAACAACCACCACTTCAAGTGCACCACCGAGGGAGAGGGAAAGCCATACGAGGGAACCCAAACCC
AACGTATCAAGGTCGTCGAGGGAGGACCACTCCCATTCGCCTTCGACATCCTCGCCACCTGCTTCATGTA
CGGATCGAAGGTAAGTTTTCTGTTTTATTTACTTGTTTCTGAGAATTGGGATTTTTAGCTGAAAAATTGG
ATTTTAAGATGAAAAATTGAAATTTTCAACTAAAAATTTCAATTTTTAGCTGAAAAGTTAAATTTTTAGC
TAAAGAGTGGGATTTTTAGTTGAAAAATCGAGATTTCTAGCTAAAAAGTATGATTTTTAGCTGAAAGATT
GGAATTTTAAGCAGAAAAAATTGTATTTTTAGCTGATAAATCAAATTTTAAGCGGAAAAATTTGAATTTT
TAGCTAAAAAATTCCATTTTCAACTAAAAATCGTGATTTTTAGCTTTAAAAATTGGATTTTTAGCTGAAA
AATCGGATTTTTAGCTGAAAATTGAAATTTTTTAGTTAAAAAGTGAGATTTTTTAACAGAAAAGTGAGAT
TTTTAGTTAAAAAATAATATTTTTAGCTAAAAAATACAATTTTCAACTAAAGATCGTGATTTTTAGCTTT
AAAAATTGGATTTTTAGCTAAAAAATCGGATTTTTAGCTGAAAATTGAAATTTTTTAGTTAAAAAGTGGG
ATTTTAAGATGAAAAGTGAGATTTTTTAGCTGAAAAGTGAGATTTTCAGCTAAAAAATACAATTTTCAAC
TGAAAAATTGGGATTTTTAGCTTTAAAAATTGGATTTTCAGCTTTAAAAATTGGATTTTTAGCTGAAAAG
TGAGATTTTTAGTTGAAAAATTGAAATGTTTAGCTGAAAAATTGGAATTTTTAAGTAAAAAAGTGGGATT
TTAAGATGAAAAGTGAGATGTTTTTAGCTGAAAAGTGAGATTTTTAGCTAAAAAATACAATTTTCAACTG
AAAAATTGGGATTTTTAGCTCAAAAGTGGGACGAAAGACGAAAAAAAAAATCGATTTTTTACCAAAAATT
AGATTTTCAGACCTTCATCAACCACACCCAAGGAATCCCAGACTTCTTCAAGCAATCCTTCCCAGAGGGA
TTCACCTGGGAGCGTGTCACCACCTACGAGGACGGAGGAGTCCTCACCGTCACCCAAGACACCTCCCTCC
AAGGTAAGTTATGTACGCGATTTCTCGGCGAAAAAATGGACTTTTTTGCTCAAAAACTGAATTTTTCAGC
TTTTTTTGCACTGAAAATGCTGAAAATTGGTTTTTTTGCTGAAAATTCACCGAAAAAAGCTGAAAATATT
GCAGAAATCGACGAAAAATGCCTTTTTTGCTGAAATTTCAGCCAGAAAATTGTTCAGAATCGCAATTTCC
TGCCAAAATCGACGTTTTTCGGCGAAAATTGGTAGATTTTGAACCGAAAATTGTGAAAAATGGACTTTTT
TGCTCAAAAACAGACTTTTTGAGCTTTTTTCACACTGAAAATGGTGGAAAATTGGATTTTCCAGCAGAAA
ATTCGGAAATTTTCAATTTTTGGCGGAAATTTGACGAAAAATATATGAAAAACACCGATTTTTGTCTGAA
AAAGTTCAAAAGCCGAAAAATTGGCCAAAAATCTCCAAAATCGGACTTTTCTGGCGTTTTTCGTGGAAAA
ATTGAAATTTTTTTGAAAAATTGAGCAAAAATCGCCGAAAAACCGCTAAAAAAACTGCCGAAATTGGCAA
TTTTGAGCTTAAAAAAACTTGAAAAATGCTCAAAATTACCCAATTTTCACCGGAAATTGAGCTAAAATCG
TCGAAAAAGACTGAATTTTCAATTTTTAGCTGAAAATCTGCCTATTTTCGGCTAAAATTGCTTTAAAAAC
ATTAAAATTCAAATTTTTTGGCTAAAAATACTCAGATTGCCCTTTTTTTTCTCCAAAAATGACAAAAAAA
AAATCAATCAGAAAAATGCGATTTTTTTTACAAAAATTGGCTTCAAAACGTCTAAATTCTCCCTAATTTT
TGCTGCTGAAAATTGTGCAAAAATCACCGAAAAATGACGATTTTAGGCTGAAAATCTTCAAAAAAAGCTC
AAAATTCCCCACTTTTCACCGGAAAAAGACGAAAAAAGCTCCAAATTTATCGATTAACATTTTCAGACGG
ATGCCTCATCTACAACGTCAAGCTCCGTGGAGTCAACTTCCCATCCAACGGACCAGTCATGCAAAAGAAG
ACCCTCGGATGGGAGGCCACCACCGAGACGCTCTACCCAGCCGACGGAGGACTCGAGGGACGTTGCGACA
TGGCCCTCAAGCTCGTCGGAGGAGGACACCTCCACTGCAACCTCAAGGTAAGTTCTTTTTTTTGCTCGTT
TTTGAGTGAAAAATTGATGGAATTCACAAAAAATGGCCAAAGAATCCTCAAAATTGGCCGAAAATTCTGA
AAAATGACCTAAAAATCACCGAAAAACGGCCAAAAATTATCTGAAAATCGCCGAAAATCTCAAATTTTGA
GGAAATTCCCGCTAAAAATTAATAAAAATCACCGAAAAAAGGCCAAAAATTACCTAATAAAGGCCGAAAA
TCGCCTAAAAAGGCCAAAAATTCTGAAAAATGGCCAAATTTCAATTTTTCACACACAAAAAATCCCTGAA
TTTTCTATTTTTACTCGAAAAACTGTGGATTTACGGGGGTAAAAATTCAGTTTTTAGTGCTATTTCACAA
GAAAAACACAGCATTTTCGACAAAAACTCCGATTTTTAAGCCAAAAATTTGAGGTTTTTAGTTTTTTACG
TGAAAACCTGAACTTTTTGCCAAAAAAACACTTTTTTTTAGACTAAAAATCAATTTTCGATCAAAAATCA
CTAATTTTGCCTGAAAAAATATAGATTTTTCCACTTTTTCACTGAAAAAAAACTGGATTTTCACTAGAAA
ATCAAGTTGTTTTTAGACCAAAAATTTTATTTTTCCGCTGAAAATTATCGTTTTTCAGTCAATTTTCAGC
TAAAAATCCCTGAAATTCTGGATTTTCAGCCAAAAAACTCGAAATTTTCCAAAAAAACCCCGTTTAAAAA
TGAGTTTAGACTGAAAATTCCGATTTTTGAGCCAAAAATTTGATTTTTAATCGAAAAAAATTGGATTTTC
AACCAAAAAATCAGTTTTTCAGTGATTTTTAGAGTAAAAATCACTGATTTTAACACAAAATTCCAGTTTT
TCGTGATTTTTCACTAGAAAATCCCGATTTTTCCCCAAAAAATCCATTTTTCCGACTAAAAATCCCCAAA
GTAATTTTCAGACCACCTACCGTTCCAAGAAGCCAGCCAAGAACCTCAAGATGCCAGGAGTCTACTTCGT
CGACCGTCGTCTCGAGCGTATCAAGGAGGCCGACAACGAGACGTACGTCGAGCAACACGAGGTCGCCGTC
GCCCGTTACTGCGACCTCCCATCCAAGCTCGGACACAAGCTCAACGGAATGGACGAGCTCTACAAGGGTG
GCACAGGAGGAACGGGCGGTAGTGGAGGCACTGGTGCCGGCAACCCAGCTTTCTTGTACAAAGTTGGCAT
TATAAGAAAGCATTGCTTATCAATTTGTTGCAACGAACAGGTCACTATCAGTCAAAATAAAATCATTATT
TGCCATCCAGCTGATATCCCCTATAGTGAGTCGTATTACATGGTCATAGCTGTTTCCTGGCAGCTCTGGC
CCGTGTCTCAAAATCTCTGATGTTACATTGCACAAGATAAAAATATATCATCATGAACAATAAAACTGTC
TGCTTACATAAACAGTAATACAAGGGGTGTTATGAGCCATATTCAACGGGAAACGTCGAGGCCGCGATTA
AATTCCAACATGGATGCTGATTTATATGGGTATAAATGGGCTCGCGATAATGTCGGGCAATCAGGTGCGA
CAATCTATCGCTTGTATGGGAAGCCCGATGCGCCAGAGTTGTTTCTGAAACATGGCAAAGGTAGCGTTGC
CAATGATGTTACAGATGAGATGGTCAGACTAAACTGGCTGACGGAATTTATGCCTCTTCCGACCATCAAG
CATTTTATCCGTACTCCTGATGATGCATGGTTACTCACCACTGCGATCCCCGGAAAAACAGCATTCCAGG
TATTAGAAGAATATCCTGATTCAGGTGAAAATATTGTTGATGCGCTGGCAGTGTTCCTGCGCCGGTTGCA
TTCGATTCCTGTTTGTAATTGTCCTTTTAACAGCGATCGCGTATTTCGCCTCGCTCAGGCGCAATCACGA
ATGAATAACGGTTTGGTTGATGCGAGTGATTTTGATGACGAGCGTAATGGCTGGCCTGTTGAACAAGTCT
GGAAAGAAATGCATAAACTTTTGCCATTCTCACCGGATTCAGTCGTCACTCATGGTGATTTCTCACTTGA
TAACCTTATTTTTGACGAGGGGAAATTAATAGGTTGTATTGATGTTGGACGAGTCGGAATCGCAGACCGA
TACCAGGATCTTGCCATCCTATGGAACTGCCTCGGTGAGTTTTCTCCTTCATTACAGAAACGGCTTTTTC
AAAAATATGGTATTGATAATCCTGATATGAATAAATTGCAGTTTCATTTGATGCTCGATGAGTTTTTCTA
ATCAGAATTGGTTAATTGGTTGTAACACTGGCAGAGCATTACGCTGACTTGACGGGACGGCGCAAGCTCA
TGACCAAAATCCCTTAACGTGAGTTACGCGTCGTTCCACTGAGCGTCAGACCCCGTAGAAAAGATCAAAG
GATCTTCTTGAGATCCTTTTTTTCTGCGCGTAATCTGCTGCTTGCAAACAAAAAAACCACCGCTACCAGC
GGTGGTTTGTTTGCCGGATCAAGAGCTACCAACTCTTTTTCCGAAGGTAACTGGCTTCAGCAGAGCGCAG
ATACCAAATACTGTTCTTCTAGTGTAGCCGTAGTTAGGCCACCACTTCAAGAACTCTGTAGCACCGCCTA
CATACCTCGCTCTGCTAATCCTGTTACCAGTGGCTGCTGCCAGTGGCGATAAGTCGTGTCTTACCGGGTT
GGACTCAAGACGATAGTTACCGGATAAGGCGCAGCGGTCGGGCTGAACGGGGGGTTCGTGCACACAGCCC
AGCTTGGAGCGAACGACCTACACCGAACTGAGATACCTACAGCGTGAGCTATGAGAAAGCGCCACGCTTC
CCGAAGGGAGAAAGGCGGACAGGTATCCGGTAAGCGGCAGGGTCGGAACAGGAGAGCGCACGAGGGAGCT
TCCAGGGGGAAACGCCTGGTATCTTTATAGTCCTGTCGGGTTTCGCCACCTCTGACTTGAGCGTCGATTT
TTGTGATGCTCGTCAGGGGGGCGGAGCCTATGGAAAAACGCCAGCAACGCGGCCTTTTTACGGTTCCTGG
CCTTTTGCTGGCCTTTTGCTCACATGTTCTTTCCTGCGTTATCCCCTGATTCTGTGGATAACCGTATTAC
CGCCTTTGAGTGAGCTGATACCGCTCGCCGCAGCCGAACGACCGAGCGCAGCGAGTCAGTGAGCGAGGAA
GCGGAAGAGCGCCCAATACGCAAACCGCCTCTCCCCGCGCGTTGGCCGATTCATTAATGCAGCTGGCACG
ACAGGTTTCCCGACTGGAAAGCGGGCAGTGAGCGCAACGCAATTAATACGCGTACCGCTAGCCAGGAAGA
GTTTGTAGAAACGCAAAAAGGCCATCCGTCAGGATGGCCTTCTGCTTAGTTTGATGCCTGGCAGTTTATG
GCGGGCGTCCTGCCCGCCACCCTCCGGGCCGTTGCTTCACAACGTTCAAATCCGCTCCCGGCGGATTTGT
CCTACTCAGGAGAGCGTTCACCGACAAACAACAGATAAAACGAAAGGCCCAGTCTTCCGACTGAGCCTTT
CGTTTTATTTGATGCCTGGCAGTTCCCTACTCTCGCGTTAACGCTAGCATGGATGTTTTCCCAGTCACGA
CGTT
Features (pLannotate 1.2.2; 15 found; start..end, strand, type, name):
     33..132     +  protein_bind   attL1: mutant version of attL; recombination site for the Gateway® LR reaction LR Clonase™
    236..448     +  CDS            mKelly2 (fragment): mKelly2 is a basic (constitutively fluorescent) red fluorescent protein published in 2018, derived from Entacmaea quadricolor. It is reported to be a rapidly-maturing monomer with moderate acid sensitivity.
   1043..1063    +  promoter       LEU2 promoter (fragment): S. cerevisiae LEU2
   1251..1271    +  promoter       LEU2 promoter (fragment): S. cerevisiae LEU2
   1338..1472    +  CDS            mKelly1 (fragment): mKelly1 is a basic (constitutively fluorescent) red fluorescent protein published in 2018, derived from Entacmaea quadricolor. It is reported to be a rapidly-maturing monomer with moderate acid sensitivity.
   2446..2637    +  CDS            mCardinal (fragment): mCardinal is a basic (constitutively fluorescent) far red fluorescent protein published in 2014, derived from Entacmaea quadricolor. It is reported to be a rapidly-maturing monomer with moderate acid sensitivity.
   3567..3776    +  CDS            mCarmine (fragment): mCarmine is a basic (constitutively fluorescent) far red fluorescent protein published in 2018, derived from Entacmaea quadricolor. It has moderate acid sensitivity.
   3823..3922    -  protein_bind   attL2: mutant version of attL; recombination site for the Gateway® LR reaction LR Clonase™
   3940..3958    -  promoter       T7 promoter: promoter for bacteriophage T7 RNA polymerase
   4092..4901    +  CDS            KanR: aminoglycoside phosphotransferase; aph(3')-Ia; confers resistance to kanamycin in bacteria or G418 (Geneticin®) in eukaryotes
   5048..5636    +  rep_origin     ori: high-copy-number ColE1/pMB1/pBR322/pUC origin of replication
   5819..5911    +  CDS            lacI (fragment): lac repressor; lacI; The lac repressor binds to the lac operator to inhibit transcription in E. coli. This inhibition can be relieved by adding lactose or isopropyl-β-D-thiogalactopyranoside (IPTG).
   5966..5993    -  terminator     rrnB T2 terminator: transcription terminator T2 from the E. coli rrnB gene
   6125..6168    +  terminator     rrnB T1 terminator: Escherichia coli rrnB; transcription terminator T1 from the E. coli rrnB gene
   6215..17      -  CDS            lacZα (fragment) (across the origin): LacZα fragment of β-galactosidase; lacZ fragment
