[The description below was written by a language model from this plasmid's Addgene catalogue record and pLannotate feature annotations shown in this document.]
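Description:
pCFJ2438 is a Gateway entry clone built in the pDONR221 backbone and intended as the middle ([1-2]) module in three-fragment Gateway assembly of C. elegans expression constructs. It is maintained in E. coli as a high-copy plasmid through a ColE1/pUC-type origin and selected with kanamycin via the aph(3')-Ia KanR gene. Backbone remnants typical of pDONR vectors are also annotated: rrnB T1 and T2 terminators upstream of the cassette, a T7 promoter beside attL2, and short lacI and lacZα fragments.

The payload lies between attL1 and attL2, the sites used in the LR recombination reaction to move the insert into a destination vector alongside flanking entry clones. According to the name, it is a worm-adapted ("ce-") version of the far-red fluorescent protein mCardinal carrying a nuclear localisation signal and lacking both a start codon and a stop codon, which suggests it is meant to be read through in frame with neighbouring coding modules rather than expressed on its own. No promoter or 3' UTR for worm expression is present in the entry clone. The feature table detects the fluorophore as four separated coding fragments, matched variously to mCardinal and its Entacmaea quadricolor-derived relatives mKelly1, mKelly2 and mCarmine. This is consistent with a single recoded open reading frame interrupted by long introns of roughly 900 bp containing PATCs (periodic A/T clusters), as the name indicates. The tiny "LEU2 promoter" hits within these gaps are probably spurious matches to AT-rich intron sequence.

The associated work concerns design rules that reduce germline silencing of transgenes in simple extrachromosomal arrays, so this module is suited to building fluorescent reporters or fusions for that purpose.
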