Addgene plasmid #159862: pCFJ2438 - [1-2] ENTR - Fluor - ce-mCardinal((PATCs(900bp), NLS, no_atg, no stop)
Purpose: Three-fragment Gateway compatible flourophore for expression in C. elegans
Depositing lab: Christian Froekjaer-Jensen. Depositing organization: King Abdullah University of Science and Technology (KAUST). Publication: Engineering rules that minimize germline silencing of transgenes in simple extrachromosomal arrays in C. elegans. Aljohani MD, El Mouridi S, Priyadarshini M, Vargas-Velazquez AM, Frokjaer-Jensen C. Nat Commun. 2020 Dec 9;11(1):6300. doi: 10.1038/s41467-020-19898-0. PubMed 33298957.
Backbone
  Vector backbone: pDONR221
  Vector type: Worm Expression
Growth in bacteria
  Bacterial resistance: Kanamycin, 50 μg/mL
  Growth temperature: 37°C
  Growth strain: DH5alpha
  Copy number: High Copy
Gene/Insert
  Gene/Insert name: [1-2] ENTR - Fluor - ce-mCardinal((PATCs(900bp), NLS, no_atg, no stop)
  Species: C. elegans (nematode)
  Mutation: Not applicable
  Cloning method: Gateway Cloning
Terms and licenses: Academic/Nonprofit Terms; Industry Terms: Not Available to Industry
Depositor comments: See www.wormbuilder.org for more information.
How to cite: pCFJ2438 - [1-2] ENTR - Fluor - ce-mCardinal((PATCs(900bp), NLS, no_atg, no stop) was a gift from Christian Froekjaer-Jensen (Addgene plasmid # 159862 ; http://n2t.net/addgene:159862 ; RRID:Addgene_159862)
